>Addgene plasmid #213508 | eGFP-SUN1ΔN | addgene full sequence | sequence record 422352 | Addgene NGS Result
GACGGATCGGGAGATCTCCCGATCCCCTATGGTGCACTCTCAGTACAATCTGCTCTGATGCCGCATAGTT
AAGCCAGTATCTGCTCCCTGCTTGTGTGTTGGAGGTCGCTGAGTAGTGCGCGAGCAAAATTTAAGCTACA
ACAAGGCAAGGCTTGACCGACAATTGCATGAAGAATCTGCTTAGGGTTAGGCGTTTTGCGCTGCTTCGCG
ATGTACGGGCCAGATATACGCGTTGACATTGATTATTGACTAGTTATTAATAGTAATCAATTACGGGGTC
ATTAGTTCATAGCCCATATATGGAGTTCCGCGTTACATAACTTACGGTAAATGGCCCGCCTGGCTGACCG
CCCAACGACCCCCGCCCATTGACGTCAATAATGACGTATGTTCCCATAGTAACGCCAATAGGGACTTTCC
ATTGACGTCAATGGGTGGAGTATTTACGGTAAACTGCCCACTTGGCAGTACATCAAGTGTATCATATGCC
AAGTACGCCCCCTATTGACGTCAATGACGGTAAATGGCCCGCCTGGCATTATGCCCAGTACATGACCTTA
TGGGACTTTCCTACTTGGCAGTACATCTACGTATTAGTCATCGCTATTACCATGGTGATGCGGTTTTGGC
AGTACATCAATGGGCGTGGATAGCGGTTTGACTCACGGGGATTTCCAAGTCTCCACCCCATTGACGTCAA
TGGGAGTTTGTTTTGGCACCAAAATCAACGGGACTTTCCAAAATGTCGTAACAACTCCGCCCCATTGACG
CAAATGGGCGGTAGGCGTGTACGGTGGGAGGTCTATATAAGCAGAGCTCTCTGGCTAACTAGAGAACCCA
CTGCTTACTGGCTTATCGAAATTAATACGACTCACTATAGGGAGACCCAAGCTGGCTAGCGCCACCATGC
TTAAGGGAGGTGGATCTGGAGGTGGATCTGGAGGTGGATCTGGAGGTGGATCTCCCAAGAAGAAGAGGAA
GGTGGGAGGTTCTACCGGTATGGTGAGCAAGGGCGAGGAGCTGTTCACCGGGGTGGTGCCCATCCTGGTC
GAGCTGGACGGCGACGTAAACGGCCACAAGTTCAGCGTGTCCGGCGAGGGCGAGGGCGATGCCACCTACG
GCAAGCTGACCCTGAAGTTCATCTGCACCACCGGCAAGCTGCCCGTGCCCTGGCCCACCCTCGTGACCAC
CCTGACCTACGGCGTGCAGTGCTTCAGCCGCTACCCCGACCACATGAAGCAGCACGACTTCTTCAAGTCC
GCCATGCCCGAAGGCTACGTCCAGGAGCGCACCATCTTCTTCAAGGACGACGGCAACTACAAGACCCGCG
CCGAGGTGAAGTTCGAGGGCGACACCCTGGTGAACCGCATCGAGCTGAAGGGCATCGACTTCAAGGAGGA
CGGCAACATCCTGGGGCACAAGCTGGAGTACAACTACAACAGCCACAACGTCTATATCATGGCCGACAAG
CAGAAGAACGGCATCAAGGTGAACTTCAAGATCCGCCACAACATCGAGGACGGCAGCGTGCAGCTCGCCG
ACCACTACCAGCAGAACACCCCCATCGGCGACGGCCCCGTGCTGCTGCCCGACAACCACTACCTGAGCAC
CCAGTCCGCCCTGAGCAAAGACCCCAACGAGAAGCGCGATCACATGGTCCTGCTGGAGTTCGTGACCGCC
GCCGGGATCACTCTCGGCATGGACGAGCTGTACAAGGGAGGTTCTGTTAACTGGATTCGTGAACAGACCA
CAGTGGACCACTTCTGGGGTCTTGATGATGATGGTGATCTTAAAGGTGGAAATAAAGCTGCCATTCAGGG
AAACGGGGATGTGGGAGCCGCCGCCGCCACCGCGCACAACGGCTTCTCCTGCAGCAACTGCAGCATGCTG
TCCGAGCGCAAGGACGTGCTCACGGCGCACCCCGCGGCCCCCGGGCCCGTGTCGAGAGTTTATTCTAGGG
ACAGGAATCAAAAATGCGGTGCGTCTTTCTACGTGAATAGGATTTTGTGGCTGGCCAGATACACTGCATC
ATCTTTTTCATCATTTTTAGTTCAACTTTTTCAAGTGGTTTTAATGAAGCTCAGTTATGAATCAGAAAAT
TACAAATTGAAAACTCATGAATCAAAAGATTGTGAATCCGAAAGCTATAAGTCAAAAAGCCATGAATCAA
AAGGCGACGACTGTAAGGGCAAGAGGCACCTCGACGCGCACACAGCCGCCCACTCGCAGTCGCCACGGCT
GCCCGGTCGGGCAGGGACCCTCTGGCACATCTGGGCATGTGCAGGTTACTTCTTGCTGCAGATTCTGCGC
AGGATCGGAGCTGTGGGCCAGGCTGTGTCCAGGACGGCGTGGTCGGCCCTTTGGCTGGCCGTGGTTGCTC
CAGGGAAGGCAGCCTCTGGAGTGTTCTGGTGGCTGGGGATTGGATGGTACCAGTTTGTTACTTTGATTTC
TTGGCTGAATGTGTTTCTTCTTACCAGGTGCCTTCGAAACATCTGCAAGTTTTTAGTCTTGCTCATCCCA
CTCTTCCTTTTACTAGCAGGTCTCTCCTTACGGGGCCAGGGCAATTTCTTTTCGTTCTTGCCCGTGTTGA
ATTGGGCAAGCATGCATAGAACACAGCGGGTGGATGACCCCCAGGACGTGTTTAAACCCACGACTTCTCG
CCTGAAGCAGCCTCTGCAGGGTGACAGTGAGGCTTTTCCGTGGCATTGGATGAGTGGCGTGGAGCAGCAG
GTGGCCTCTCTGTCTGGACAGTGCCACCACCATGGTGAGAATCTCCGAGAGCTGACCACTTTGCTACAGA
AGCTGCAGGCTCGGGTGGACCAGATGGAAGGCGGCGCTGCCGGGCCGTCAGCTTCGGTCAGAGACGCTGT
GGGACAGCCCCCGAGGGAGACTGACTTTATGGCCTTTCACCAAGAACATGAAGTGCGTATGTCACACTTG
GAAGATATTCTGGGAAAACTGAGAGAAAAATCTGAGGCCATCCAGAAGGAACTAGAACAGACCAAGCAAA
AAACAATCAGTGCGGTTGGTGAGCAGCTCCTGCCCACGGTCGAGCACCTCCAGCTGGAGCTGGATCAGCT
AAAGTCAGAGCTGTCCAGCTGGCGACACGTGAAGACCGGCTGTGAGACAGTGGATGCCGTACAAGAAAGA
GTGGACGTGCAAGTCAGAGAAATGGTGAAACTCCTGTTTTCCGAAGATCAGCAAGGCGGTTCTCTGGAAC
AGCTGCTGCAGAGGTTCTCATCACAGTTTGTGAGCAAAGGCGACTTGCAGACGATGCTGCGAGACCTGCA
GCTGCAGATCCTGCGGAACGTCACCCACCACGTTTCCGTGACCAAGCAGCTCCCAACCTCAGAAGCCGTG
GTGTCTGCTGTGAGCGAGGCGGGGGCGTCTGGAATAACAGAGGCGCAAGCACGTGCCATCGTGAACAGCG
CCTTGAAGCTGTATTCCCAAGATAAGACCGGGATGGTGGACTTTGCTCTGGAATCTGGTGGTGGCAGCAT
CTTGAGTACTCGCTGTTCTGAAACTTACGAAACCAAAACGGCGCTGATGAGTCTGTTTGGGATCCCGCTG
TGGTACTTCTCGCAGTCCCCGCGCGTGGTCATCCAGCCTGACATTTACCCCGGTAACTGCTGGGCATTTA
AAGGCTCCCAGGGGTACCTGGTGGTGAGGCTCTCCATGATGATCCACCCAGCCGCCTTCACTCTGGAGCA
CATCCCTAAGACGCTGTCGCCAACAGGCAACATCAGCAGCGCCCCCAAGGACTTCGCCGTCTATGGATTA
GAAAATGAGTATCAGGAAGAAGGGCAGCTTCTGGGACAGTTCACGTATGATCAGGATGGGGAGTCGCTCC
AGATGTTCCAGGCCCTGAAAAGACCCGACGACACAGCTTTCCAAATAGTGGAACTTCGGATTTTTTCTAA
CTGGGGCCATCCTGAGTATACCTGTCTGTATCGGTTCAGAGTTCATGGCGAACCTGTCAAGTGACTCGAG
TCTAGAGGGCCCGTTTAAACCCGCTGATCAGCCTCGACTGTGCCTTCTAGTTGCCAGCCATCTGTTGTTT
GCCCCTCCCCCGTGCCTTCCTTGACCCTGGAAGGTGCCACTCCCACTGTCCTTTCCTAATAAAATGAGGA
AATTGCATCGCATTGTCTGAGTAGGTGTCATTCTATTCTGGGGGGTGGGGTGGGGCAGGACAGCAAGGGG
GAGGATTGGGAAGACAATAGCAGGCATGCTGGGGATGCGGTGGGCTCTATGGCTTCTGAGGCGGAAAGAA
CCAGCTGGGGCTCTAGGGGGTATCCCC
[124 nt withheld, positions 4298-4421]
C
[91 nt withheld, positions 4423-4513]
A
[49 nt withheld, positions 4515-4563]
CCTTTGACGTTGGAGTCCACGTTCTTT
[37 nt withheld, positions 4591-4627]
ACCCTATCTCGGTCTATTCTTTTGATTTATAAGGGATTTTGCCGATTTCGGCCTATTGGTTAAAAAATGA
GCTGATTTAACAAAAATTTAACGCGAATTAATTCTGTGGAATGTGTGTCAGTTAGGGTGTGGAAAGTCCC
CAGGCTCCCCAGCAGGCAGAAGTATGCAAAGCATGCATCTCAATTAGTCAGCAACCAGGTGTGGAAAGTC
CCCAGGCTCCCCAGCAGGCAGAAGTATGCAAAGCATGCATCTCAATTAGTCAGCAACCATAGTCCCGCCC
CTAACTCCGCCCATCCCGCCCCTAACTCCGCCCAGTTCCGCCCATTCTCCGCCCCATGGCTGACTAATTT
TTTTTATTTATGCAGAGGCCGAGGCCGCCTCTGCCTCTGAGCTATTCCAGAAGTAGTGAGGAGGCTTTTT
TGGAGGCCTAGGCTTTTGCAAAAAGCTCCCGGGAGCTTGTATATCCATTTTCGGATCTGATCAAGAGACA
GGATGAGGATCGTTTCGCATGATTGAACAAGATGGATTGCACGCAGGTTCTCCGGCCGCTTGGGTGGAGA
GGCTATTCGGCTATGACTGGGCACAACAGACAATCGGCTGCTCTGATGCCGCCGTGTTCCGGCTGTCAGC
GCAGGGGCGCCCGGTTCTTTTTGTCAAGACCGACCTGTCCGGTGCCCTGAATGAACTGCAGGACGAGGCA
GCGCGGCTATCGTGGCTGGCCACGACGGGCGTTCCTTGCGCAGCTGTGCTCGACGTTGTCACTGAAGCGG
GAAGGGACTGGCTGCTATTGGGCGAAGTGCCGGGGCAGGATCTCCTGTCATCTCACCTTGCTCCTGCCGA
GAAAGTATCCATCATGGCTGATGCAATGCGGCGGCTGCATACGCTTGATCCGGCTACCTGCCCATTCGAC
CACCAAGCGAAACATCGCATCGAGCGAGCACGTACTCGGATGGAAGCCGGTCTTGTCGATCAGGATGATC
TGGACGAAGAGCATCAGGGGCTCGCGCCAGCCGAACTGTTCGCCAGGCTCAAGGCGCGCATGCCCGACGG
CGAGGATCTCGTCGTGACCCATGGCGATGCCTGCTTGCCGAATATCATGGTGGAAAATGGCCGCTTTTCT
GGATTCATCGACTGTGGCCGGCTGGGTGTGGCGGACCGCTATCAGGACATAGCGTTGGCTACCCGTGATA
TTGCTGAAGAGCTTGGCGGCGAATGGGCTGACCGCTTCCTCGTGCTTTACGGTATCGCCGCTCCCGATTC
GCAGCGCATCGCCTTCTATCGCCTTCTTGACGAGTTCTTCTGAGCGGGACTCTGGGGTTCGAAATGACCG
ACCAAGCGACGCCCAACCTGCCATCACGAGATTTCGATTCCACCGCCGCCTTCTATGAAAGGTTGGGCTT
CGGAATCGTTTTCCGGGACGCCGGCTGGATGATCCTCCAGCGCGGGGATCTCATGCTGGAGTTCTTCGCC
CACCCCAACTTGTTTATTGCAGCTTATAATGGTTACAAATAAAGCAATAGCATCACAAATTTCACAAATA
AAGCATTTTTTTCACTGCATTCTAGTTGTGGTTTGTCCAAACTCATCAATGTATCTTATCATGTCTGTAT
ACCGTCGACCTCTAGCTAGAGCTTGGCGTAATCATGGTCATAGCTGTTTCCTGTGTGAAATTGTTATCCG
CTCACAATTCCACACAACATACGAGCCGGAAGCATAAAGTGTAAAGCCTGGGGTGCCTAATGAGTGAGCT
AACTCACATTAATTGCGTTGCGCTCACTGCCCGCTTTCCAGTCGGGAAACCTGTCGTGCCAGCTGCATTA
ATGAATCGGCCAACGCGCGGGGAGAGGCGGTTTGCGTATTGGGCGCTCTTCCGCTTCCTCGCTCACTGAC
TCGCTGCGCTCGGTCGTTCGGCTGCGGCGAGCGGTATCAGCTCACTCAAAGGCGGTAATACGGTTATCCA
CAGAATCAGGGGATAACGCAGGAAAGAACATGTGAGCAAAAGGCCAGCAAAAGGCCAGGAACCGTAAAAA
GGCCGCGTTGCTGGCGTTTTTCCATAGGCTCCGCCCCCCTGACGAGCATCACAAAAATCGACGCTCAAGT
CAGAGGTGGCGAAACCCGACAGGACTATAAAGATACCAGGCGTTTCCCCCTGGAAGCTCCCTCGTGCGCT
CTCCTGTTCCGACCCTGCCGCTTACCGGATACCTGTCCGCCTTTCTCCCTTCGGGAAGCGTGGCGCTTTC
TCATAGCTCACGCTGTAGGTATCTCAGTTCGGTGTAGGTCGTTCGCTCCAAGCTGGGCTGTGTGCACGAA
CCCCCCGTTCAGCCCGACCGCTGCGCCTTATCCGGTAACTATCGTCTTGAGTCCAACCCGGTAAGACACG
ACTTATCGCCACTGGCAGCAGCCACTGGTAACAGGATTAGCAGAGCGAGGTATGTAGGCGGTGCTACAGA
GTTCTTGAAGTGGTGGCCTAACTACGGCTACACTAGAAGAACAGTATTTGGTATCTGCGCTCTGCTGAAG
CCAGTTACCTTCGGAAAAAGAGTTGGTAGCTCTTGATCCGGCAAACAAACCACCGCTGGTAGCGGTGGTT
TTTTTGTTTGCAAGCAGCAGATTACGCGCAGAAAAAAAGGATCTCAAGAAGATCCTTTGATCTTTTCTAC
GGGGTCTGACGCTCAGTGGAACGAAAACTCACGTTAAGGGATTTTGGTCATGAGATTATCAAAAAGGATC
TTCACCTAGATCCTTTTAAATTAAAAATGAAGTTTTAAATCAATCTAAAGTATATATGAGTAAACTTGGT
CTGACAGTTACCAATGCTTAATCAGTGAGGCACCTATCTCAGCGATCTGTCTATTTCGTTCATCCATAGT
TGCCTGACTCCCCGTCGTGTAGATAACTACGATACGGGAGGGCTTACCATCTGGCCCCAGTGCTGCAATG
ATACCGCGAGACCCACGCTCACCGGCTCCAGATTTATCAGCAATAAACCAGCCAGCCGGAAGGGCCGAGC
GCAGAAGTGGTCCTGCAACTTTATCCGCCTCCATCCAGTCTATTAATTGTTGCCGGGAAGCTAGAGTAAG
TAGTTCGCCAGTTAATAGTTTGCGCAACGTTGTTGCCATTGCTACAGGCATCGTGGTGTCACGCTCGTCG
TTTGGTATGGCTTCATTCAGCTCCGGTTCCCAACGATCAAGGCGAGTTACATGATCCCCCATGTTGTGCA
AAAAAGCGGTTAGCTCCTTCGGTCCTCCGATCGTTGTCAGAAGTAAGTTGGCCGCAGTGTTATCACTCAT
GGTTATGGCAGCACTGCATAATTCTCTTACTGTCATGCCATCCGTAAGATGCTTTTCTGTGACTGGTGAG
TACTCAACCAAGTCATTCTGAGAATAGTGTATGCGGCGACCGAGTTGCTCTTGCCCGGCGTCAATACGGG
ATAATACCGCGCCACATAGCAGAACTTTAAAAGTGCTCATCATTGGAAAACGTTCTTCGGGGCGAAAACT
CTCAAGGATCTTACCGCTGTTGAGATCCAGTTCGATGTAACCCACTCGTGCACCCAACTGATCTTCAGCA
TCTTTTACTTTCACCAGCGTTTCTGGGTGAGCAAAAACAGGAAGGCAAAATGCCGCAAAAAAGGGAATAA
GGGCGACACGGAAATGTTGAATACTCATACTCTTCCTTTTTCAATATTATTGAAGCATTTATCAGGGTTA
TTGTCTCATGAGCGGATACATATTTGAATGTATTTAGAAAAATAAACAAATAGGGGTTCCGCGCACATTT
CCCCGAAAAGTGCCACCTGACGTC
Features (pLannotate 1.2.2; 21 found; start..end, strand, type, name):
     28..80      -  misc_feature   bom (fragment): basis of mobility region from pBR322
    235..614     +  enhancer       CMV enhancer: human cytomegalovirus immediate early enhancer
    615..818     +  promoter       CMV promoter: human cytomegalovirus (CMV) immediate early promoter
    814..847     +  LTR            5' LTR (truncated) (fragment): truncated 5' long terminal repeat (LTR) from HIV-1
    863..881     +  promoter       T7 promoter: promoter for bacteriophage T7 RNA polymerase
   1000..1716    +  CDS            EGFP: EGFP is a basic (constitutively fluorescent) green fluorescent protein published in 1996, derived from Aequorea victoria. It is reported to be a rapidly-maturing weak dimer with moderate acid sensitivity.
   1732..3981    +  CDS            SUN1 (fragment): SUN1_HUMAN - Also known as KIAA0810, UNC84A. Experimental evidence at protein level: Swiss-Prot protein existence level 1. As a component of the LINC (LInker of Nucleoskeleton and Cytoskeleton) complex involved in the connection between the nuclear lamina and the cytoskeleton (PubMed:18039933, PubMed:18396275). The nucleocytoplasmic interactions established by the LINC complex play an important role in the transmission of mechanical forces across the nuclear envelope and in nuclear movement and positioning (By similarity). Required for interkinetic nuclear migration (INM) and essential for nuc
   4028..4252    +  polyA_signal   bGH poly(A) signal: bovine growth hormone polyadenylation signal
   4256..4277    +  promoter       SV40 promoter (fragment): SV40 enhancer and early promoter
   4298..4726    +  rep_origin     f1 ori (sequence partly withheld): f1 bacteriophage origin of replication; arrow indicates direction of (+) strand synthesis
   4740..5069    +  promoter       SV40 promoter: SV40 enhancer and early promoter
   5136..5927    +  CDS            neo: KKA2_KLEPN - Also known as kan, nptII. Experimental evidence at protein level: Swiss-Prot protein existence level 1. Resistance to kanamycin, neomycin, paromomycin, ribostamycin, butirosin and gentamicin B. From Klebsiella pneumoniae.
   5951..6109    +  CDS            ble (fragment): BLE_KLEPN - Experimental evidence at protein level: Swiss-Prot protein existence level 1. Binding protein with a strong affinity to the bleomycin family of antibiotics. Binds to CL990; an antimitotic-antibiotic compound. From Klebsiella pneumoniae.
   6104..6225    +  polyA_signal   SV40 poly(A) signal: SV40 polyadenylation signal
   6298..6314    -  protein_bind   lac operator: The lac repressor binds to the lac operator to inhibit transcription in E. coli. This inhibition can be relieved by adding lactose or isopropyl-β-D-thiogalactopyranoside (IPTG). lac repressor encoded by lacI
   6322..6352    -  promoter       lac promoter: promoter for the E. coli lac operon
   6367..6388    -  protein_bind   CAP binding site: CAP binding activates transcription in the presence of cAMP. E. coli catabolite activator protein
   6401..6493    -  CDS            lacI (fragment): lac repressor; lacI; The lac repressor binds to the lac operator to inhibit transcription in E. coli. This inhibition can be relieved by adding lactose or isopropyl-β-D-thiogalactopyranoside (IPTG).
   6676..7264    -  rep_origin     ori: high-copy-number ColE1/pMB1/pBR322/pUC origin of replication
   7435..8295    -  CDS            AmpR: β-lactamase; bla; confers resistance to ampicillin, carbenicillin, and related antibiotics
   8296..8400    -  promoter       AmpR promoter: bla
