[The description below was written by a language model from this plasmid's Addgene catalogue record and pLannotate feature annotations shown in this document.]
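Description:
eGFP-SUN1ΔN is a mammalian expression plasmid of about 8.4 kb built on the pcDNA3.1 backbone. It drives constitutive expression of an N-terminally EGFP-tagged, truncated form of human SUN1 (UNC84A). SUN1 is an inner nuclear membrane component of the LINC complex, which links the nuclear lamina to the cytoskeleton. The fusion was cloned between NheI and XhoI sites, both retained. It sits downstream of the human CMV immediate-early enhancer and promoter, with a T7 promoter just upstream of the coding region, and it is terminated by the bovine growth hormone polyadenylation signal. In the annotated sequence the EGFP open reading frame is followed after a short linker by the SUN1 fragment.

The ΔN version lacks the first 138 amino acids of wild-type SUN1, which the depositor describes as the lamina domain. It also carries a silent C-to-T change that makes the transcript resistant to a specific SUN1 siRNA. This allows the construct to be used in knockdown-and-rescue experiments, where endogenous SUN1 is depleted and the fluorescent truncated protein is expressed in its place. The associated work concerns nuclear envelope tubules and DNA double-strand break repair.

For propagation in E. coli the plasmid has a high-copy ColE1/pUC-type origin and the β-lactamase gene for ampicillin resistance, plus an f1 origin. An SV40 early promoter drives the neomycin phosphotransferase gene, followed by an SV40 poly(A) signal, permitting G418 selection of stably transfected mammalian cells. The short fragments annotated as HIV-1 LTR, ble, lacI and bom appear to be partial backbone remnants or sequence-similarity hits rather than functional elements.
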