Addgene plasmid #213508: eGFP-SUN1ΔN
Purpose: Expresses human eGFP-SUNΔN in mammalian cells
Depositing lab: Karim Mekhail. Depositing organization: University of Toronto. Publication: DNA double-strand break-capturing nuclear envelope tubules drive DNA repair. Shokrollahi M, Stanic M, Hundal A, Chan JNY, Urman D, Jordan CA, Hakem A, Espin R, Hao J, Krishnan R, Maass PG, Dickson BC, Hande MP, Pujana MA, Hakem R, Mekhail K. Nat Struct Mol Biol. 2024 Sep;31(9):1319-1330. doi: 10.1038/s41594-024-01286-7. Epub 2024 Apr 17. PubMed 38632359.
Backbone
  Vector backbone: pcDNA3.1
  Backbone manufacturer: Thermo Fisher
  Backbone size w/o insert (bp): 5428
  Total vector size (bp): 8428
  Vector type: Mammalian Expression
  Selectable markers: Neomycin (select with G418)
Growth in bacteria
  Bacterial resistance: Ampicillin, 100 μg/mL
  Growth temperature: 37°C
  Growth strain: DH5alpha
  Copy number: High Copy
Gene/Insert
  Gene/Insert name: eGFP-SUNΔN
  Species: H. sapiens (human)
  Mutation: SUN1ΔN has the first 138 amino acid (lamina domain) of the WT removed. It contains a silent mutation of SUN1ΔN's 861th nucleotide (C->T). It confers resistance to a siSUN1 with a target sequence of CCGTGTTGAATTGGGCAAGCA.
  GenBank ID: AB648918.1
  Promoter: CMV
  Entrez Gene: SUN1 (a.k.a. UNC84A)
  Cloning method: Restriction Enzyme; 5′ cloning site NheI (not destroyed); 3′ cloning site XhoI (not destroyed)
  Sequencing primers: 5′ CGC AAA TGG GCG GTA GGC GTG; 3′ TAG AAG GCA CAG TCG AGG
Terms and licenses: Academic/Nonprofit Terms; Industry Terms: Not Available to Industry
Depositor comments: Please see https://www.biorxiv.org/content/10.1101/2023.05.07.539750v1 for bioRxiv preprint
How to cite: eGFP-SUN1ΔN was a gift from Karim Mekhail (Addgene plasmid # 213508 ; http://n2t.net/addgene:213508 ; RRID:Addgene_213508)
